>Addgene plasmid #76978 | NOL9 gRNA (BRDN0001145106) | addgene full sequence | sequence record 186878 | Addgene Assembled Sequence
CCCGGGTGCAAAGATGGATAAAGTTTTAAACAGAGAGGAATCTTTGCAGCTAATGGACCTTCTAGGTCTT
GAAAGGAGTGGGAATTGGCTCCGGTGCCCGTCAGTGGGCAGAGCGCACATCGCCCACAGTCCCCGAGAAG
TTGGGGGGAGGGGTCGGCAATTGATCCGGTGCCTAGAGAAGGTGGCGCGGGGTAAACTGGGAAAGTGATG
TCGTGTACTGGCTCCGCCTTTTTCCCGAGGGTGGGGGAGAACCGTATATAAGTGCAGTAGTCGCCGTGAA
CGTTCTTTTTCGCAACGGGTTTGCCGCCAGAACACAGGTAAGTGCCGTGTGTGGTTCCCGCGGGCCTGGC
CTCTTTACGGGTTATGGCCCTTGCGTGCCTTGAATTACTTCCACCTGGCTGCAGTACGTGATTCTTGATC
CCGAGCTTCGGGTTGGAAGTGGGTGGGAGAGTTCGAGGCCTTGCGCTTAAGGAGCCCCTTCGCCTCGTGC
TTGAGTTGAGGCCTGGCCTGGGCGCTGGGGCCGCCGCGTGCGAATCTGGTGGCACCTTCGCGCCTGTCTC
GCTGCTTTCGATAAGTCTCTAGCCATTTAAAATTTTTGATGACCTGCTGCGACGCTTTTTTTCTGGCAAG
ATAGTCTTGTAAATGCGGGCCAAGATCTGCACACTGGTATTTCGGTTTTTGGGGCCGCGGGCGGCGACGG
GGCCCGTGCGTCCCAGCGCACATGTTCGGCGAGGCGGGGCCTGCGAGCGCGGCCACCGAGAATCGGACGG
GGGTAGTCTCAAGCTGGCCGGCCTGCTCTGGTGCCTGGCCTCGCGCCGCCGTGTATCGCCCCGCCCTGGG
CGGCAAGGCTGGCCCGGTCGGCACCAGTTGCGTGAGCGGAAAGATGGCCGCTTCCCGGCCCTGCTGCAGG
GAGCTCAAAATGGAGGACGCGGCGCTCGGGAGAGCGGGCGGGTGAGTCACCCACACAAAGGAAAAGGGCC
TTTCCGTCCTCAGCCGTCGCTTCATGTGACTCCACGGAGTACCGGGCGCCGTCCAGGCACCTCGATTAGT
TCTCGAGCTTTTGGAGTACGTCGTCTTTAGGTTGGGGGGAGGGGTTTTATGCGATGGAGTTTCCCCACAC
TGAGTGGGTGGAGACTGAAGTTAGGCCAGCTTGGCACTTGATGTAATTCTCCTTGGAATTTGCCCTTTTT
GAGTTTGGATCTTGGTTCATTCTCAAGCCTCAGACAGTGGTTCAAAGTTTTTTTCTTCCATTTCAGGTGT
CGTGACGTACGGCCACCATGACCGAGTACAAGCCCACGGTGCGCCTCGCCACCCGCGACGACGTCCCCAG
GGCCGTACGCACCCTCGCCGCCGCGTTCGCCGACTACCCCGCCACGCGCCACACCGTCGATCCGGACCGC
CACATCGAGCGGGTCACCGAGCTGCAAGAACTCTTCCTCACGCGCGTCGGGCTCGACATCGGCAAGGTGT
GGGTCGCGGACGACGGCGCCGCCGTGGCGGTCTGGACCACGCCGGAGAGCGTCGAAGCGGGGGCGGTGTT
CGCCGAGATCGGCCCGCGCATGGCCGAGTTGAGCGGTTCCCGGCTGGCCGCGCAGCAACAGATGGAAGGC
CTCCTGGCGCCGCACCGGCCCAAGGAGCCCGCGTGGTTCCTGGCCACCGTCGGAGTCTCGCCCGACCACC
AGGGCAAGGGTCTGGGCAGCGCCGTCGTGCTCCCCGGAGTGGAGGCGGCCGAGCGCGCCGGGGTGCCCGC
CTTCCTGGAGACCTCCGCGCCCCGCAACCTCCCCTTCTACGAGCGGCTCGGCTTCACCGTCACCGCCGAC
GTCGAGGTGCCCGAAGGACCGCGCACCTGGTGCATGACCCGCAAGCCCGGTGCCTGAACGCGTTAAGTCG
ACAATCAACCTCTGGATTACAAAATTTGTGAAAGATTGACTGGTATTCTTAACTATGTTGCTCCTTTTAC
GCTATGTGGATACGCTGCTTTAATGCCTTTGTATCATGCTATTGCTTCCCGTATGGCTTTCATTTTCTCC
TCCTTGTATAAATCCTGGTTGCTGTCTCTTTATGAGGAGTTGTGGCCCGTTGTCAGGCAACGTGGCGTGG
TGTGCACTGTGTTTGCTGACGCAACCCCCACTGGTTGGGGCATTGCCACCACCTGTCAGCTCCTTTCCGG
GACTTTCGCTTTCCCCCTCCCTATTGCCACGGCGGAACTCATCGCCGCCTGCCTTGCCCGCTGCTGGACA
GGGGCTCGGCTGTTGGGCACTGACAATTCCGTGGTGTTGTCGGGGAAATCATCGTCCTTTCCTTGGCTGC
TCGCCTGTGTTGCCACCTGGATTCTGCGCGGGACGTCCTTCTGCTACGTCCCTTCGGCCCTCAATCCAGC
GGACCTTCCTTCCCGCGGCCTGCTGCCGGCTCTGCGGCCTCTTCCGCGTCTTCGCCTTCGCCCTCAGACG
AGTCGGATCTCCCTTTGGGCCGCCTCCCCGCGTCGACTTTAAGACCAATGACTTACAAGGCAGCTGTAGA
TCTTAGCCACTTTTTAAAAGAAAAGGGGGGACTGGAAGGGCTAATTCACTCCCAACGAAGACAAGATCTG
CTTTTTGCTTGTACTGGGTCTCTCTGGTTAGACCAGATCTGAGCCTGGGAGCTCTCTGGCTAACTAGGGA
ACCCACTGCTTAAGCCTCAATAAAGCTTGCCTTGAGTGCTTCAAGTAGTGTGTGCCCGTCTGTTGTGTGA
CTCTGGTAACTAGAGATCCCTCAGACCCTTTTAGTCAGTGTGGAAAATCTCTAGCAGTACGTATAGTAGT
TCATGTCATCTTATTATTCAGTATTTATAACTTGCAAAGAAATGAATATCAGAGAGTGAGAGGAACTTGT
TTATTGCAGCTTATAATGGTTACAAATAAAGCAATAGCATCACAAATTTCACAAATAAAGCATTTTTTTC
ACTGCATTCTAGTTGTGGTTTGTCCAAACTCATCAATGTATCTTATCATGTCTGGCTCTAGCTATCCCGC
CCCTAACTCCGCCCATCCCGCCCCTAACTCCGCCCAGTTCCGCCCATTCTCCGCCCCATGGCTGACTAAT
TTTTTTTATTTATGCAGAGGCCGAGGCCGCCTCGGCCTCTGAGCTATTCCAGAAGTAGTGAGGAGGCTTT
TTTGGAGGCCTAGGGACGTACCCAATTCGCCCTATAGTGAGTCGTATTACGCGCGCTCACTGGCCGTCGT
TTTACAACGTCGTGACTGGGAAAACCCTGGCGTTACCCAACTTAATCGCCTTGCAGCACATCCCCCTTTC
GCCAGCTGGCGTAATAGCGAAGAGGCCCGCACCGATCGCCCTTCCCAACAGTTGCGCAGCCTGAATGGCG
AATGGG
[124 nt withheld, positions 3367-3490]
C
[91 nt withheld, positions 3492-3582]
A
[49 nt withheld, positions 3584-3632]
CCTTTGACGTTGGAGTCCACGTTCTTT
[37 nt withheld, positions 3660-3696]
ACCCTATCTCGGTCTATTCTTTTGATTTATAAGGGATTTTGCCGATTTCGGCCTATTGGTTAAAAAATGA
GCTGATTTAACAAAAATTTAACGCGAATTTTAACAAAATATTAACGCTTACAATTTAGGTGGCACTTTTC
GGGGAAATGTGCGCGGAACCCCTATTTGTTTATTTTTCTAAATACATTCAAATATGTATCCGCTCATGAG
ACAATAACCCTGATAAATGCTTCAATAATATTGAAAAAGGAAGAGTATGAGTATTCAACATTTCCGTGTC
GCCCTTATTCCCTTTTTTGCGGCATTTTGCCTTCCTGTTTTTGCTCACCCAGAAACGCTGGTGAAAGTAA
AAGATGCTGAAGATCAGTTGGGTGCACGAGTGGGTTACATCGAACTGGATCTCAACAGCGGTAAGATCCT
TGAGAGTTTTCGCCCCGAAGAACGTTTTCCAATGATGAGCACTTTTAAAGTTCTGCTATGTGGCGCGGTA
TTATCCCGTATTGACGCCGGGCAAGAGCAACTCGGTCGCCGCATACACTATTCTCAGAATGACTTGGTTG
AGTACTCACCAGTCACAGAAAAGCATCTTACGGATGGCATGACAGTAAGAGAATTATGCAGTGCTGCCAT
AACCATGAGTGATAACACTGCGGCCAACTTACTTCTGACAACGATCGGAGGACCGAAGGAGCTAACCGCT
TTTTTGCACAACATGGGGGATCATGTAACTCGCCTTGATCGTTGGGAACCGGAGCTGAATGAAGCCATAC
CAAACGACGAGCGTGACACCACGATGCCTGTAGCAATGGCAACAACGTTGCGCAAACTATTAACTGGCGA
ACTACTTACTCTAGCTTCCCGGCAACAATTAATAGACTGGATGGAGGCGGATAAAGTTGCAGGACCACTT
CTGCGCTCGGCCCTTCCGGCTGGCTGGTTTATTGCTGATAAATCTGGAGCCGGTGAGCGTGGGTCTCGCG
GTATCATTGCAGCACTGGGGCCAGATGGTAAGCCCTCCCGTATCGTAGTTATCTACACGACGGGGAGTCA
GGCAACTATGGATGAACGAAATAGACAGATCGCTGAGATAGGTGCCTCACTGATTAAGCATTGGTAACTG
TCAGACCAAGTTTACTCATATATACTTTAGATTGATTTAAAACTTCATTTTTAATTTAAAAGGATCTAGG
TGAAGATCCTTTTTGATAATCTCATGACCAAAATCCCTTAACGTGAGTTTTCGTTCCACTGAGCGTCAGA
CCCCGTAGAAAAGATCAAAGGATCTTCTTGAGATCCTTTTTTTCTGCGCGTAATCTGCTGCTTGCAAACA
AAAAAACCACCGCTACCAGCGGTGGTTTGTTTGCCGGATCAAGAGCTACCAACTCTTTTTCCGAAGGTAA
CTGGCTTCAGCAGAGCGCAGATACCAAATACTGTTCTTCTAGTGTAGCCGTAGTTAGGCCACCACTTCAA
GAACTCTGTAGCACCGCCTACATACCTCGCTCTGCTAATCCTGTTACCAGTGGCTGCTGCCAGTGGCGAT
AAGTCGTGTCTTACCGGGTTGGACTCAAGACGATAGTTACCGGATAAGGCGCAGCGGTCGGGCTGAACGG
GGGGTTCGTGCACACAGCCCAGCTTGGAGCGAACGACCTACACCGAACTGAGATACCTACAGCGTGAGCT
ATGAGAAAGCGCCACGCTTCCCGAAGGGAGAAAGGCGGACAGGTATCCGGTAAGCGGCAGGGTCGGAACA
GGAGAGCGCACGAGGGAGCTTCCAGGGGGAAACGCCTGGTATCTTTATAGTCCTGTCGGGTTTCGCCACC
TCTGACTTGAGCGTCGATTTTTGTGATGCTCGTCAGGGGGGCGGAGCCTATGGAAAAACGCCAGCAACGC
GGCCTTTTTACGGTTCCTGGCCTTTTGCTGGCCTTTTGCTCACATGTTCTTTCCTGCGTTATCCCCTGAT
TCTGTGGATAACCGTATTACCGCCTTTGAGTGAGCTGATACCGCTCGCCGCAGCCGAACGACCGAGCGCA
GCGAGTCAGTGAGCGAGGAAGCGGAAGAGCGCCCAATACGCAAACCGCCTCTCCCCGCGCGTTGGCCGAT
TCATTAATGCAGCTGGCACGACAGGTTTCCCGACTGGAAAGCGGGCAGTGAGCGCAACGCAATTAATGTG
AGTTAGCTCACTCATTAGGCACCCCAGGCTTTACACTTTATGCTTCCGGCTCGTATGTTGTGTGGAATTG
TGAGCGGATAACAATTTCACACAGGAAACAGCTATGACCATGATTACGCCAAGCGCGCAATTAACCCTCA
CTAAAGGGAACAAAAGCTGGAGCTGCAAGCTTAATGTAGTCTTATGCAATACTCTTGTAGTCTTGCAACA
TGGTAACGATGAGTTAGCAACATGCCTTACAAGGAGAGAAAAAGCACCGTGCATGCCGATTGGTGGAAGT
AAGGTGGTACGATCGTGCCTTATTAGGAAGGCAACAGACGGGTCTGACATGGATTGGACGAACCACTGAA
TTGCCGCATTGCAGAGATATTGTATTTAAGTGCCTAGCTCGATACATAAACGGGTCTCTCTGGTTAGACC
AGATCTGAGCCTGGGAGCTCTCTGGCTAACTAGGGAACCCACTGCTTAAGCCTCAATAAAGCTTGCCTTG
AGTGCTTCAAGTAGTGTGTGCCCGTCTGTTGTGTGACTCTGGTAACTAGAGATCCCTCAGACCCTTTTAG
TCAGTGTGGAAAATCTCTAGCAGTGGCGCCCGAACAGGGACTTGAAAGCGAAAGGGAAACCAGAGGAGCT
CTCTCGACGCAGGACTCGGCTTGCTGAAGCGCGCACGGCAAGAGGCGAGGGGCGGCGACTGGTGAGTACG
CCAAAAATTTTGACTAGCGGAGGCTAGAAGGAGAGAGATGGGTGCGAGAGCGTCAGTATTAAGCGGGGGA
GAATTAGATCGCGATGGGAAAAAATTCGGTTAAGGCCAGGGGGAAAGAAAAAATATAAATTAAAACATAT
AGTATGGGCAAGCAGGGAGCTAGAACGATTCGCAGTTAATCCTGGCCTGTTAGAAACATCAGAAGGCTGT
AGACAAATACTGGGACAGCTACAACCATCCCTTCAGACAGGATCAGAAGAACTTAGATCATTATATAATA
CAGTAGCAACCCTCTATTGTGTGCATCAAAGGATAGAGATAAAAGACACCAAGGAAGCTTTAGACAAGAT
AGAGGAAGAGCAAAACAAAAGTAAGACCACCGCACAGCAAGCGGCCGCTGATCTTCAGACCTGGAGGAGG
AGATATGAGGGACAATTGGAGAAGTGAATTATATAAATATAAAGTAGTAAAAATTGAACCATTAGGAGTA
GCACCCACCAAGGCAAAGAGAAGAGTGGTGCAGAGAGAAAAAAGAGCAGTGGGAATAGGAGCTTTGTTCC
TTGGGTTCTTGGGAGCAGCAGGAAGCACTATGGGCGCAGCGTCAATGACGCTGACGGTACAGGCCAGACA
ATTATTGTCTGGTATAGTGCAGCAGCAGAACAATTTGCTGAGGGCTATTGAGGCGCAACAGCATCTGTTG
CAACTCACAGTCTGGGGCATCAAGCAGCTCCAGGCAAGAATCCTGGCTGTGGAAAGATACCTAAAGGATC
AACAGCTCCTGGGGATTTGGGGTTGCTCTGGAAAACTCATTTGCACCACTGCTGTGCCTTGGAATGCTAG
TTGGAGTAATAAATCTCTGGAACAGATTTGGAATCACACGACCTGGATGGAGTGGGACAGAGAAATTAAC
AATTACACAAGCTTAATACACTCCTTAATTGAAGAATCGCAAAACCAGCAAGAAAAGAATGAACAAGAAT
TATTGGAATTAGATAAATGGGCAAGTTTGTGGAATTGGTTTAACATAACAAATTGGCTGTGGTATATAAA
ATTATTCATAATGATAGTAGGAGGCTTGGTAGGTTTAAGAATAGTTTTTGCTGTACTTTCTATAGTGAAT
AGAGTTAGGCAGGGATATTCACCATTATCGTTTCAGACCCACCTCCCAACCCCGAGGGGACCCAGAGAGG
GCCTATTTCCCATGATTCCTTCATATTTGCATATACGATACAAGGCTGTTAGAGAGATAATTAGAATTAA
TTTGACTGTAAACACAAAGATATTAGTACAAAATACGTGACGTAGAAAGTAATAATTTCTTGGGTAGTTT
GCAGTTTTAAAATTATGTTTTAAAATGGACTATCATATGCTTACCGTAACTTGAAAGTATTTCGATTTCT
TGGCTTTATATATCTTGTGGAAAGGACGAAACACCGACAAAAATGTAGGATGAACCGTTTTAGAGCTAGA
AATAGCAAGTTAAAATAAGGCTAGTCCGTTATCAACTTGAAAAAGTGGCACCGAGTCGGTGCTTTTTTAA
GCTTGGCGTAACTAGATCTTGAGACAAATGGCAGTATTCATCCACAATTTTAAAAGAAAAGGGGGGATTG
GGGGGTACAGTGCAGGGGAAAGAATAGTAGACATAATAGCAACAGACATACAAACTAAAGAATTACAAAA
ACAAATTACAAAAATTCAAAATTTTCGGGTTTATTACAGGGACAGCAGAGATCCACTTTGGCGCCGGCTC
GAGGGGG
Features (pLannotate 1.2.2; 29 found; start..end, strand, type, name):
     14..80      +  CDS            small t antigen (fragment): SV40 (simian virus 40) small t antigen
    106..317     +  promoter       EF-1α core promoter: core promoter for human elongation factor EF-1α
    318..1256    +  intron         EF-1α intron A: intron upstream of the start codon of human EF-1α
   1278..1877    +  CDS            PuroR (fragment): puromycin N-acetyltransferase; pac from Streptomyces; confers resistance to puromycin
   1893..2481    +  misc_feature   WPRE: woodchuck hepatitis virus posttranscriptional regulatory element
   2532..2551    +  misc_feature   cPPT/CTS (fragment): central polypurine tract and central termination sequence of HIV-1
   2553..2786    +  LTR            3' LTR (ΔU3): self-inactivating 3' long terminal repeat (LTR) from HIV-1
   2864..2985    +  polyA_signal   SV40 poly(A) signal: SV40 polyadenylation signal
   3025..3160    +  rep_origin     SV40 ori: SV40 origin of replication
   3181..3199    -  promoter       T7 promoter: promoter for bacteriophage T7 RNA polymerase
   3207..3362    +  CDS            lacZα (fragment): LacZα fragment of β-galactosidase; lacZ fragment
   3367..3795    +  rep_origin     f1 ori (sequence partly withheld): f1 bacteriophage origin of replication; arrow indicates direction of (+) strand synthesis
   3848..3952    +  promoter       AmpR promoter: bla
   3953..4813    +  CDS            AmpR: β-lactamase; bla; confers resistance to ampicillin, carbenicillin, and related antibiotics
   4984..5572    +  rep_origin     ori: high-copy-number ColE1/pMB1/pBR322/pUC origin of replication
   5755..5847    +  CDS            lacI (fragment): lac repressor; lacI; The lac repressor binds to the lac operator to inhibit transcription in E. coli. This inhibition can be relieved by adding lactose or isopropyl-β-D-thiogalactopyranoside (IPTG).
   5860..5881    +  protein_bind   CAP binding site: CAP binding activates transcription in the presence of cAMP. E. coli catabolite activator protein
   5896..5926    +  promoter       lac promoter: promoter for the E. coli lac operon
   5934..5950    +  protein_bind   lac operator: The lac repressor binds to the lac operator to inhibit transcription in E. coli. This inhibition can be relieved by adding lactose or isopropyl-β-D-thiogalactopyranoside (IPTG). lac repressor encoded by lacI
   5995..6013    +  promoter       T3 promoter: promoter for bacteriophage T3 RNA polymerase
   6041..6267    +  promoter       RSV promoter: Rous sarcoma virus enhancer/promoter
   6268..6448    +  LTR            5' LTR (truncated): truncated 5' long terminal repeat (LTR) from HIV-1
   6495..6620    +  misc_feature   HIV-1 Ψ: packaging signal of human immunodeficiency virus type 1
   6604..6967    +  CDS            HIV-1 gag (fragment): gag protein from human immunodeficiency virus 1; gag
   7113..7346    +  misc_feature   RRE: The Rev response element (RRE) of HIV-1 allows for Rev-dependent mRNA export from the nucleus to the cytoplasm.
   7723..7749    +  CDS            Rev (fragment): human immunodeficiency virus 1 (HIV-1) Rev protein; rev; enhances nuclear export of unspliced and incompletely spliced viral mRNAs
   7753..7993    +  promoter       U6 promoter: RNA polymerase III promoter for human U6 snRNA
   8023..8098    +  misc_RNA       gRNA scaffold: guide RNA scaffold for the Streptococcus pyogenes CRISPR/Cas9 system
   8154..8271    +  misc_feature   cPPT/CTS: central polypurine tract and central termination sequence of HIV-1
