[The description below was written by a language model from this plasmid's Addgene catalogue record and pLannotate feature annotations shown in this document.]
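Description:
NOL9 gRNA (BRDN0001145106) is a third-generation lentiviral CRISPR guide plasmid built on the lentiGuide-Puro backbone and designed to target human NOL9 (also known as Grc3 or NET6). It is an 8,323 nt construct propagated in E. coli from a high-copy ColE1/pUC-type origin with ampicillin selection through β-lactamase. The backbone also carries an f1 origin, an SV40 origin and poly(A) signal, and remnants of a lac cloning region flanked by T3 and T7 promoters.

The transfer cassette begins with an RSV promoter fused to a truncated HIV-1 5' LTR, which makes genomic RNA production independent of Tat. This is followed by the Ψ packaging signal with a partial gag sequence, and the Rev response element for Rev-dependent nuclear export. Within the provirus, a human U6 RNA polymerase III promoter drives a NOL9-specific spacer joined to the Streptococcus pyogenes Cas9 guide RNA scaffold. A cPPT/CTS element lies downstream to aid nuclear import. A second unit uses the EF-1α core promoter with its intron A to express puromycin N-acetyltransferase, allowing puromycin selection of transduced mammalian cells, and a WPRE enhances transcript expression. The cassette ends in a ΔU3 self-inactivating 3' LTR, which disables LTR promoter activity after integration.

The plasmid does not encode Cas9, so it must be paired with a separate Cas9 lentiviral vector or used in cells that already express the nuclease. It is an individual clone related to a human kinome guide library and is used for Cas9-mediated knockout of NOL9. The cloning method is not recorded.
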