Addgene plasmid #76978: NOL9 gRNA (BRDN0001145106)
Purpose: 3rd generation lentiviral gRNA plasmid targeting human NOL9
Depositing lab: John Doench & David Root. Depositing organization: Broad Institute. Publication: Optimized sgRNA design to maximize activity and minimize off-target effects of CRISPR-Cas9. Doench JG, Fusi N, Sullender M, Hegde M, Vaimberg EW, Donovan KF, Smith I, Tothova Z, Wilen C, Orchard R, Virgin HW, Listgarten J, Root DE. Nat Biotechnol. 2016 Jan 18. doi: 10.1038/nbt.3437. PubMed 26780180.
Backbone
  Vector backbone: lentiGuide-Puro
  Backbone manufacturer: Zhang Lab (Addgene plasmid # 52963)
  Vector type: Mammalian Expression, Lentiviral, CRISPR
  Selectable markers: Puromycin
Growth in bacteria
  Bacterial resistance: Ampicillin, 100 μg/mL
  Growth temperature: 37°C
  Growth strain: DH5alpha
  Copy number: High Copy
Gene/Insert
  Gene/Insert name: NOL9 (alt names: NOL9; NM_024654.4)
  gRNA/shRNA sequence: ACAAAAATGTAGGATGAACC
  Species: H. sapiens (human)
  Entrez Gene: NOL9 (a.k.a. Grc3, NET6)
  Promoter: hU6
  Cloning method: Unknown
  Sequencing primers: 5′ U6-F; 3′ pS2-R
Terms and licenses: Academic/Nonprofit Terms; Industry Terms: Not Available to Industry
Depositor comments: The gRNA was designed to target the following Genbank reference sequence(s): NM_024654.4. Note that this plasmid does NOT contain Cas9. It should be used in conjunction with lentiCas9-Blast (Addgene #52962) or otherwise with cell lines already expressing Cas9. Browse the full kinome gRNA library at http://www.addgene.org/pooled-library/broadgpp-human-kinome/ or visit http://www.broadinstitute.org/rnai/public/ for detailed protocols and information.
How to cite: NOL9 gRNA (BRDN0001145106) was a gift from John Doench & David Root (Addgene plasmid # 76978 ; http://n2t.net/addgene:76978 ; RRID:Addgene_76978)
