>Addgene plasmid #76978 | NOL9 gRNA (BRDN0001145106) | depositor partial sequence | sequence record 144438 | Target Sequence
ACAAAAATGTAGGATGAACC
