>Addgene plasmid #76978 | NOL9 gRNA (BRDN0001145106) | addgene partial sequence | sequence record 186877 | hU6-F
AGAAAGTAATAATTTCTTGGGTAGTTTGCAGTTTTAAAATTATGTTTTAAAATGGACTATCATATGCTTA
CCGTAACTTGAAAGTATTTCGATTTCTTGGCTTTATATATCTTGTGGAAAGGACGAAACACCGACAAAAA
TGTAGGATGAACCGTTTTAGAGCTAGAAATAGCAAGTTAAAATAAGGCTAGTCCGTTATCAACTTGAAAA
AGTGGCACCGAGTCGGTGCTTTTTTAAGCTTGGCGTAACTAGATCTTGAGACAAATGGCAGTATTCATCC
ACAATTTTAAAAGAAAAGGGGGGATTGGGGGGTACAGTGCAGGGGAAAGAATAGTAGACATAATAGCAAC
AGACATACAAACTAAAGAATTACAAAAACAAATTACAAAAATTCAAAATTTTCGGGTTTATTACAGGGAC
AGCAGAGATCCACTTTGGCGCCGGCTCGAGGGGGCCCGGGTGCAAAGATGGATAAAGTTTTAAACAGAGA
GGAATCTTTGCAGCTAATGGACCTTCTAGGTCTTGAAAGGAGTGGGAATTGGCTCCGGTGCCCGTCAGTG
GGCAGAGCGC
